>Addgene plasmid #199755 | pAG306-pTet07-nLuc | addgene full sequence | sequence record 392218 | Addgene NGS Result
TCGCGCGTTTCGGTGATGACGGTGAAAACCTCTGACACATGCAGCTCCCGGAGACGGTCACAGCTTGTCT
GTAAGCGGATGCCGGGAGCAGACAAGCCCGTCAGGGCGCGTCAGCGGGTGTTGGCGGGTGTCGGGGCTGG
CTTAACTATGCGGCATCAGAGCAGATTGTACTGAGAGTGCACCATACCACCTTTTCAATTCATCATTTTT
TTTTTATTCTTTTTTTTGATTTCGGTTTCCTTGAAATTTTTTTGATTCGGTAATCTCCGAACAGAAGGAA
GAACGAAGGAAGGAGCACAGACTTAGATTGGTATATATACGCATATGTAGTGTTGAAGAAACATGAAATT
GCCCAGTATTCTTAACCCAACTGCACAGAACAAAAACCTGCAGGAAACGAAGATAAATCATGTCGAAAGC
TACATATAAGGAACGTGCTGCTACTCATCCTAGTCCTGTTGCTGCCAAGCTATTTAATATCATGCACGAA
AAGCAAACAAACTTGTGTGCTTCATTGGATGTTCGTACCACCAAGGAATTACTGGAGTTAGTTGAAGCAT
TAGGTCCCAAAATTTGTTTACTAAAAACACATGTGGATATCTTGACTGATTTTTCCATGGAGGGCACAGT
TAAGCCGCTAAAGGCATTATCCGCCAAGTACAATTTTTTACTCTTCGAAGACAGAAAATTTGCTGACATT
GGTAATACAGTCAAATTGCAGTACTCTGCGGGTGTATACAGAATAGCAGAATGGGCAGACATTACGAATG
CACACGGTGTGGTGGGCCCAGGTATTGTTAGCGGTTTGAAGCAGGCGGCAGAAGAAGTAACAAAGGAACC
TAGAGGCCTTTTGATGTTAGCAGAATTGTCATGCAAGGGCTCCCTATCTACTGGAGAATATACTAAGGGT
ACTGTTGACATTGCGAAGAGCGACAAAGATTTTGTTATCGGCTTTATTGCTCAAAGAGACATGGGTGGAA
GAGATGAAGGTTACGATTGGTTGATTATGACACCCGGTGTGGGTTTAGATGACAAGGGAGACGCATTGGG
TCAACAGTATAGAACCGTGGATGATGTGGTCTCTACAGGATCTGACATTATTATTGTTGGAAGAGGACTA
TTTGCAAAGGGAAGGGATGCTAAGGTAGAGGGTGAACGTTACAGAAAAGCAGGCTGGGAAGCATATTTGA
GAAGATGCGGCCAGCAAAACTAAAAAACTGTATTATAAGTAAATGCATGTATACTAAACTCACAAATTAG
AGCTTCAATTTAATTATATCAGTTATTACCCTATGCGGTGTGAAATACCGCACAGATGCGTAAGGAGAAA
ATACCGCATCAGGAAATTGTAAGCGTTAATATTTTGTTAAAATTCGCGTTAAATTTTTGTTAAATCAGCT
CATTTTTTAACCAATAGGCCGAAATCGGCAAAATCCCTTATAAATCAAAAGAATAGACCGAGATAGGGT
[37 nt withheld, positions 1470-1506]
AAAGAACGTGGACTCCAACGTCAAAGG
[49 nt withheld, positions 1534-1582]
T
[91 nt withheld, positions 1584-1674]
G
[124 nt withheld, positions 1676-1799]
CCATTCGCCATTCAGGCTGCGCAACTGTTGGGAAGGGCGATCGGTGCGGGCCTCTTCGCTATTACGCCAG
CTGGCGAAAGGGGGATGTGCTGCAAGGCGATTAAGTTGGGTAACGCCAGGGTTTTCCCAGTCACGACGTT
GTAAAACGACGGCCAGTGAATTGTAATACGACTCACTATAGGGCGAATTGGAGCTCAGTTTATCATTATC
AATACTCGCCATTTCAAAGAATACCAACTTCTTTTCTTTTTTTTTCTTTTCTCTCTCCCCCGTTGTTGTC
TCACCATATCCGCAATGACAAAAAAATGATGGAAGACACTAAAGGAAAAAATTAACGACAAAGACAGCAC
CAACAGATGTCGTTGTTCCAGAGCTGATGAGGGGTATCTCGAAGCACACGAAACTTTTTCCTTCCTTCAT
TCACGCACACTACTCTCTAATGAGCAACGGTATACGGCCTTCCTTCCAGTTACTTGAATTTGAAATAAAA
AAAAGTTTGCTGTCTTGCTATCAAGTATAAATAGACCTGCAATTATTAATCTTTTGTTTCCTCGTCATTG
TTCTCGTTCCCTTTCTTCCTTGTTTCTTTTTCTGCACAATATTTCAAGCTATACCAAGCATACAATCAAC
TATCTCATCTAGAATGCCTAGATTAGATAAAAGTAAAGTGATTAACAGCGCATTAGAGCTGCTTAATGGG
GTCGGAATCGAAGGTTTAACAACCCGTAAACTCGCCCAGAAGCTAGGTGTAGAGCAGCCTACATTGTATT
GGCATGTAAAAAATAAGCGGGCTTTGCTCGACGCCTTACCCATTGAGATGTTAGATAGGCACCATACTCA
CTTTTGCCCTTTAGAAGGGGAAAGCTGGCAAGATTTTTTACGTAATAACGCTAAAAGTTTTAGATGTGCT
TTACTAAGTCATCGCGATGGAGCAAAAGTACATTTAGGTACACGGCCTACAGAAAAACAGTATGAAACTC
TCGAAAATCAATTAGCCTTTTTATGCCAACAAGGTTTTTCACTAGAGAATGCATTATATGCACTCAGCGC
TGTGGGGCACTTTACTTTAGGTTGCGTATTGGAAGAACAAGAGCATCAAGTCGCTAAAGAAGAAAGGGAA
ACACCTACTACTGATAGTATGCCGCCATTATTACGACAAGCTATCGAATTATTTGATCGCCAAGGTGCAG
AGCCAGCCTTCTTATTCGGCCTTGAATTGATCATATGCGGATTAGAAAAACAACTTAAATGTGAAAGTGG
GTCCGCGTACAGCCGCGCGCGTACGAAAAACAATTACGGGTCTACCATCGAGGGCCTGCTCGATCTCCCG
GACGACGACGCCCCCGAAGAGGCGGGGCTGGCGGCTCCGCGCCTGTCCTTTCTCCCCGCGGGACACACGC
GCAGACTGTCGACGGCCCCCCCGACCGATGTCAGCCTGGGGGACGAGCTCCACTTAGACGGCGAGGACGT
GGCGATGGCGCATGCCGACGCGCTAGACGATTTCGATCTGGACATGTTGGGGGACGGGGATTCCCCGGGT
CCGGGATTTACCCCCCACGACTCCGCCCCCTACGGCGCTCTGGATATGGCCGACTTCGAGTTTGAGCAGA
TGTTTACCGATGCCCTTGGAATTGACGAGTACGGTGGGTAGCTCGAGCCACTTCTAAATAAGCGAATTTC
TTATGATTTATGATTTTTATTATTAAATAAGTTATAAAAAAAATAAGTGTATACAAATTTTAAAGTGACT
CTTAGGTTTTAAAACGAAAATTCTTATTCTTGAGTAACTCTTTCCTGTAGGTCAGGTTGCTTTCTCAGGT
ATAGTATGAGGTCGCTCTTATTGACCACACCTCTACCGGCAGATCCGCTAGGGATAACAGGGTAATATAG
ATCAATTCCTCGATCGAGTTTACCACTCCCTATCAGTGATAGAGAAAAGTGAAAGTCGAGTTTACCACTC
CCTATCAGTGATAGAGAAAAGTGAAAGTCGAGTTTACCACTCCCTATCAGTGATAGAGAAAAGTGAAAGT
CGAGTTTACCACTCCCTATCAGTGATAGAGAAAAGTGAAAGTCGAGTTTACCACTCCCTATCAGTGATAG
AGAAAAGTGAAAGTCGAGTTTACCACTCCCTATCAGTGATAGAGAAAAGTGAAAGTCGAGTTTACCACTC
CCTATCAGTGATAGAGAAAAGTGAAAGTCGAGCTCGGTACCCTATGGCATGCATGTGCTCTGTATGTATA
TAAAACTCTTGTTTTCTTCTTTTCTCTAAATATTCTTTCCTTATACATTAGGTCCTTTGTAGCATAAATT
ACTATACTTCTATAGACACGCAAACACAAATACACACACTAAATTACCGGATCAATTATGGTTTTTACTT
TAGAAGATTTTGTTGGTGATTGGCGTCAAACTGCTGGTTATAATTTAGATCAAGTTTTAGAACAAGGTGG
TGTTTCTTCTTTATTTCAAAATTTAGGTGTTTCTGTTACTCCTATTCAACGTATTGTTTTATCTGGTGAA
AATGGTTTAAAAATTGATATTCATGTTATTATTCCTTATGAAGGTTTATCTGGTGATCAAATGGGTCAAA
TTGAAAAAATTTTTAAAGTTGTTTATCCTGTTGATGATCATCATTTTAAAGTTATTTTACATTATGGTAC
TTTAGTTATTGATGGTGTTACTCCTAATATGATTGATTATTTTGGTCGTCCTTATGAAGGTATTGCTGTT
TTTGATGGTAAAAAAATTACTGTTACTGGTACTTTATGGAATGGTAATAAAATTATTGATGAACGTTTAA
TTAATCCTGATGGTTCTTTATTATTTCGTGTTACTATTAATGGTGTTACTGGTTGGCGTTTATGTGAACG
TATTTTAGCTAATTCTCATGGTTTTTAAAAGCTTATTAGTTATGTCACGCTTACATTCACGCCCTCCCCC
CACATCCGCTCTAACCGAAAAGGAAGGAGTTAGACAACCTGAAGTCTAGGTCCCTATTTATTTTTTTATA
GTTATGTTAGTATTAAGAACGTTATTTATATTTCAAATTTTTCTTTTTTTTCTGTACAGACGCGTGTACG
CATGTAACATTATACTGAAAACCTTGCTTGAGAAGGTTTTGGGACGCTCGAAGGCTTTAATTTGCGGCCG
TCGAGGGGGGGCCCGGTACCAGCTTTTGTTCCCTTTAGTGAGGGTTAATTTCGAGCTTGGCGTAATCATG
GTCATAGCTGTTTCCTGTGTGAAATTGTTATCCGCTCACAATTCCACACAACATACGAGCCGGAAGCATA
AAGTGTAAAGCCTGGGGTGCCTAATGAGTGAGCTAACTCACATTAATTGCGTTGCGCTCACTGCCCGCTT
TCCAGTCGGGAAACCTGTCGTGCCAGCTGCATTAATGAATCGGCCAACGCGCGGGGAGAGGCGGTTTGCG
TATTGGGCGCTCTTCCGCTTCCTCGCTCACTGACTCGCTGCGCTCGGTCGTTCGGCTGCGGCGAGCGGTA
TCAGCTCACTCAAAGGCGGTAATACGGTTATCCACAGAATCAGGGGATAACGCAGGAAAGAACATGTGAG
CAAAAGGCCAGCAAAAGGCCAGGAACCGTAAAAAGGCCGCGTTGCTGGCGTTTTTCCATAGGCTCCGCCC
CCCTGACGAGCATCACAAAAATCGACGCTCAAGTCAGAGGTGGCGAAACCCGACAGGACTATAAAGATAC
CAGGCGTTTCCCCCTGGAAGCTCCCTCGTGCGCTCTCCTGTTCCGACCCTGCCGCTTACCGGATACCTGT
CCGCCTTTCTCCCTTCGGGAAGCGTGGCGCTTTCTCATAGCTCACGCTGTAGGTATCTCAGTTCGGTGTA
GGTCGTTCGCTCCAAGCTGGGCTGTGTGCACGAACCCCCCGTTCAGCCCGACCGCTGCGCCTTATCCGGT
AACTATCGTCTTGAGTCCAACCCGGTAAGACACGACTTATCGCCACTGGCAGCAGCCACTGGTAACAGGA
TTAGCAGAGCGAGGTATGTAGGCGGTGCTACAGAGTTCTTGAAGTGGTGGCCTAACTACGGCTACACTAG
AAGAACAGTATTTGGTATCTGCGCTCTGCTGAAGCCAGTTACCTTCGGAAAAAGAGTTGGTAGCTCTTGA
TCCGGCAAACAAACCACCGCTGGTAGCGGTGGTTTTTTTGTTTGCAAGCAGCAGATTACGCGCAGAAAAA
AAGGATCTCAAGAAGATCCTTTGATCTTTTCTACGGGGTCTGACGCTCAGTGGAACGAAAACTCACGTTA
AGGGATTTTGGTCATGAGATTATCAAAAAGGATCTTCACCTAGATCCTTTTAAATTAAAAATGAAGTTTT
AAATCAATCTAAAGTATATATGAGTAAACTTGGTCTGACAGTTACCAATGCTTAATCAGTGAGGCACCTA
TCTCAGCGATCTGTCTATTTCGTTCATCCATAGTTGCCTGACTCCCCGTCGTGTAGATAACTACGATACG
GGAGGGCTTACCATCTGGCCCCAGTGCTGCAATGATACCGCGAGACCCACGCTCACCGGCTCCAGATTTA
TCAGCAATAAACCAGCCAGCCGGAAGGGCCGAGCGCAGAAGTGGTCCTGCAACTTTATCCGCCTCCATCC
AGTCTATTAATTGTTGCCGGGAAGCTAGAGTAAGTAGTTCGCCAGTTAATAGTTTGCGCAACGTTGTTGC
CATTGCTACAGGCATCGTGGTGTCACGCTCGTCGTTTGGTATGGCTTCATTCAGCTCCGGTTCCCAACGA
TCAAGGCGAGTTACATGATCCCCCATGTTGTGCAAAAAAGCGGTTAGCTCCTTCGGTCCTCCGATCGTTG
TCAGAAGTAAGTTGGCCGCAGTGTTATCACTCATGGTTATGGCAGCACTGCATAATTCTCTTACTGTCAT
GCCATCCGTAAGATGCTTTTCTGTGACTGGTGAGTACTCAACCAAGTCATTCTGAGAATAGTGTATGCGG
CGACCGAGTTGCTCTTGCCCGGCGTCAATACGGGATAATACCGCGCCACATAGCAGAACTTTAAAAGTGC
TCATCATTGGAAAACGTTCTTCGGGGCGAAAACTCTCAAGGATCTTACCGCTGTTGAGATCCAGTTCGAT
GTAACCCACTCGTGCACCCAACTGATCTTCAGCATCTTTTACTTTCACCAGCGTTTCTGGGTGAGCAAAA
ACAGGAAGGCAAAATGCCGCAAAAAAGGGAATAAGGGCGACACGGAAATGTTGAATACTCATACTCTTCC
TTTTTCAATATTATTGAAGCATTTATCAGGGTTATTGTCTCATGAGCGGATACATATTTGAATGTATTTA
GAAAAATAAACAAATAGGGGTTCCGCGCACATTTCCCCGAAAAGTGCCACCTGGGGGGTGCTAATTATGG
CATTGATTGGGGCGGTAAAACATTCAAAGTCAATGAAAAGGATGCTAAATTGAATGATACTGAAGACATT
TCATTCGCTTCTCAGATCAAAAACTTAAATCTGTCTATATGAGCTGTCCCAAAGCCACTTCTTACCTTTC
AAGAAAACATGGACCTTGCTTTGCCACAAAATAATTGCCTGTAAGATAGTTTTTTATTTGCACATTGTTA
TTACTAACCTATGCTTTGCTACGGACGACTGCTTGGTAAAAATGCAAAAGTATTAGGATGTCTCACAAGA
AACTGCTCGTGGTGAAAATTTTCAGCCGCGACCATCCTCCCACGCCAACAAGCCCTCTTTTGCCCATCCT
TCTGGAATTCGCGGTGAAAATCAATTTGATATATAAAATTCCCTCATAATATCTAGGAACGGGATCACAT
ATCTCAATGAGCTAAAGCGGCCGCTTCTTCGAATGGGACCAGCTAAAGTGATCAAACTTCATGCAGGATG
TTGGACACTTTTTCTTTCAAGAAGCTCCAAATATATAAATTTTTGCAATCTAGGAATTGAAATATCGTAC
TTCCGATTCAGAATATCTCAACTCTACTACATCTATATATGACTGTACTCGCGTTCTTGGTAAACATCAA
TTAGTAGGTGTTTTTGCGAGCATATGTTGAGCTCAGAAAATATGAGCACAATCTTCGAAACCATTGTTTT
TTTGTGCAAAAGTCACCATCGGGTTTATAGTATGGACTCTTGAACGAACCATTCTGATCTGTATTTCTCT
CATATTTACTCCATTTATTTTTTGCTGCTCTTTGCTTTACTTCAACACGATGCTTTTCCTAAGTAATTTT
TTATTTTATTCACAATGCTCCATAACTCTTCAGGCCTTAAACGACCATCCATGGCCCCTAAGAAACCATT
ATTATCATGACATTAACCTATAAAAATAGGCGTATCACGAGGCCCTTTCGTC
Features (pLannotate 1.2.2; 25 found; start..end, strand, type, name):
    137..186     +  misc_feature   bom (fragment): basis of mobility region from pBR322
    194..409     +  promoter       URA3 promoter: S. cerevisiae URA3
    410..1213    +  CDS            URA3: orotidine-5'-phosphate decarboxylase, required for uracil biosynthesis; S. cerevisiae URA3; yeast auxotrophic marker, counterselectable with 5-fluoroorotic acid (5-FOA)
   1292..1343    +  misc_feature   bom (fragment): basis of mobility region from pBR322
   1371..1799    -  rep_origin     f1 ori (sequence partly withheld): f1 bacteriophage origin of replication; arrow indicates direction of (+) strand synthesis
   1803..1960    -  CDS            lacZα (fragment): LacZα fragment of β-galactosidase; lacZ fragment
   1963..1981    +  promoter       T7 promoter: promoter for bacteriophage T7 RNA polymerase
   2002..2033    +  promoter       GAP promoter (fragment): S. cerevisiae TDH3; promoter for glyceraldehyde-3-phosphate dehydrogenase
   2034..2430    +  promoter       ADH1 promoter: S. cerevisiae ADH1; promoter for alcohol dehydrogenase 1
   2447..3062    +  CDS            TetR (fragment): tetracycline repressor TetR; tetR from transposon Tn10; TetR binds to the tetracycline operator tetO to inhibit transcription. This inhibition can be relieved by adding tetracycline or doxycycline.
   3214..3447    +  CDS            VP16 AD: transcriptional activation domain of herpes simplex virus protein VP16 (Triezenberg et al., 1988; Cousens et al., 1989); UL48
   3471..3658    +  terminator     ADH1 terminator: S. cerevisiae ADH1; transcription terminator for the S. cerevisiae alcohol dehydrogenase 1 (ADH1) gene
   3716..3986    +  protein_bind   tetracycline response element: contains seven copies of the tetracycline operator tetO tetracycline repressor TetR
   4161..4679    +  CDS            LUCI_OPLGR (fragment): Experimental evidence at protein level: Swiss-Prot protein existence level 1. Catalytic subunit of oplophorus-luciferin 2-monooxygenase. Oxidoreductase that converts coelenterazine (the oplophorus luciferin) to coelenteramide under emission of blue light with a maximum at 454 nm. Is also active with bisdeoxycoelenterazine. From Oplophorus gracilirostris (Luminous shrimp).
   4743..4932    +  terminator     CYC1 terminator: S. cerevisiae CYC1; transcription terminator for CYC1
   4950..4969    +  misc_feature   MCS (fragment): pBluescript multiple cloning site
   4981..4999    -  promoter       T3 promoter: promoter for bacteriophage T3 RNA polymerase
   5044..5060    -  protein_bind   lac operator: The lac repressor binds to the lac operator to inhibit transcription in E. coli. This inhibition can be relieved by adding lactose or isopropyl-β-D-thiogalactopyranoside (IPTG). lac repressor encoded by lacI
   5068..5098    -  promoter       lac promoter: promoter for the E. coli lac operon
   5113..5134    -  protein_bind   CAP binding site: CAP binding activates transcription in the presence of cAMP. E. coli catabolite activator protein
   5147..5239    -  CDS            lacI (fragment): lac repressor; lacI; The lac repressor binds to the lac operator to inhibit transcription in E. coli. This inhibition can be relieved by adding lactose or isopropyl-β-D-thiogalactopyranoside (IPTG).
   5422..6010    -  rep_origin     ori: high-copy-number ColE1/pMB1/pBR322/pUC origin of replication
   6181..7041    -  CDS            AmpR: β-lactamase; bla; confers resistance to ampicillin, carbenicillin, and related antibiotics
   7042..7146    -  promoter       AmpR promoter: bla
   8151..35      +  CDS            rop (fragment) (across the origin): Rop protein, which maintains plasmids at low copy number; rop
