[The description below was written by a language model from this plasmid's Addgene catalogue record and pLannotate feature annotations shown in this document.]
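Description:
pAG306-pTet07-nLuc is a yeast expression plasmid built on the pAG306 backbone, with a sequenced length of about 8.15 kb. The feature table shows no yeast replication origin (no 2μ or CEN/ARS element), which is consistent with an integrating design that depends on the URA3 marker. URA3 is present with its own promoter, allows selection for uracil prototrophy, and is counterselectable with 5-FOA. In E. coli the plasmid is maintained through a high-copy ColE1/pUC-type origin and selected with ampicillin via the AmpR β-lactamase gene. The pBluescript-derived framework also contributes an f1 origin, T7 and T3 promoters, and lac/lacZα remnants. Short fragments annotated as bom, rop and lacI appear to be backbone leftovers.

The payload consists of two expression units in the same orientation. In the first, an ADH1 promoter, preceded by a small residual GAP promoter fragment, drives a TetR fragment followed by the VP16 activation domain and ends at the ADH1 terminator. This arrangement encodes a tetracycline-controlled transactivator. The record does not state whether it is the Tet-Off or the reverse, Tet-On version. In the second unit, a tetracycline response element with seven tetO copies (TetO7) controls the roughly 0.5 kb synthetic nanoluciferase (nLuc) coding sequence, which is derived from the Oplophorus luciferase catalytic subunit, and is followed by the CYC1 terminator. Because transactivator and reporter sit on one plasmid, nLuc transcription can be regulated with tetracycline or doxycycline and followed by luminescence.

The depositor describes the plasmid as the control construct in an elongation reporter system for quantifying elongation of YFP. It appears to carry nLuc alone, since no YFP or other test sequence is annotated upstream, and would therefore provide the baseline for measuring translation elongation in yeast.
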