Addgene plasmid #199755: pAG306-pTet07-nLuc
Purpose: Control construct of elongation reporter to quantify elongation of YFP
Depositing lab: Brian Zid. Depositing organization: University of California, San Diego (UCSD). Publication: Quantification of elongation stalls and impact on gene expression in yeast. Hou W, Harjono V, Harvey AT, Subramaniam AR, Zid BM. RNA. 2023 Dec;29(12):1928-1938. doi: 10.1261/rna.079663.123. Epub 2023 Oct 2. PubMed 37783489.
Backbone
  Vector backbone: pAG306
  Backbone manufacturer: Susan Lindquist
  Backbone size w/o insert (bp): 6656
  Vector type: Yeast Expression
  Selectable markers: URA3
Growth in bacteria
  Bacterial resistance: Ampicillin, 100 μg/mL
  Growth temperature: 37°C
  Growth strain: DH5alpha
  Copy number: Unknown
Gene/Insert
  Gene/Insert name: Nanoluc (alt name: nLuc)
  Species: Synthetic
  Insert size (bp): 531
  Promoter: TetO7
  Cloning method: Gibson Cloning
Resource information
  A portion of this plasmid was derived from a plasmid made by: nanoLuc source: Anna et al. (https://doi.org/10.1002/yea.3155)
Terms and licenses: Academic/Nonprofit Terms; Industry Terms: Not Available to Industry
Depositor comments: Please visit https://www.biorxiv.org/content/10.1101/2023.03.19.533377v1 for bioRxiv preprint.
How to cite: pAG306-pTet07-nLuc was a gift from Brian Zid (Addgene plasmid # 199755 ; http://n2t.net/addgene:199755 ; RRID:Addgene_199755)
